>Addgene plasmid #244643 | CL20_mEGFP_FOidr_091 | addgene full sequence | sequence record 490725 | Addgene NGS Result
AAAAAAAATCTAACCTCAAGTCAAGGCTTTTCTATGGAATAAGGAATGGACAGCAGGGGGCTGTTTCATA
TACTGATGACCTCTTTATAGCCAACCTTTGTTCATGGCAGCCAGCATATGGGCATATGTTGCCAAACTCT
AAACCAAATACTCATTCTGATGTTTTAAATGATTTGCCCTCCCATATGTCCTTCCGAGTGAGAGACACAA
AAAATTCCAACACACTATTGCAATGAAAATAAATTTCCTTTATTAGCCAGAAGTCAGATGCTCAAGGGGC
TTCATGATGTCCCCATAATTTTTGGCAGAGGGAAAAAGATCTGCTAGCTCGAGCAGCTGAAGCTTTATTG
AGGCTTAAGCAGTGGGTTCCCTAGTTAGCCAGAGAGCTCCCAGGCTCAGATCTGGTCTAACCAGAGAGAC
CCAGTACAGGCAAAAAGCAGATCTTGTCTTCTTTGGGAGTGAATTAGCCCTTCCAGTCCCCCCTTTTCTT
TTAAAAAGTGGCTAAGATCTACAGCTGCCTTGTAAGTCATTGGTCTTAAAGGTACCGTAATCTTATCTAG
AACCGGTTCAAGCCTCGGAGATCTCCGACTTGCTTAACGCGATGGCCAGCTCCAGATCCTCTTGTTCCTG
CTGGTTTAAACGTGCTAAGCGTTGCTCTTCTTCGCGCTCGGATTCACGTTTTGCCCACTCAATCATGTCC
TCCTCTGATGGATAGGCAGAAAAATTTGCGAAGTTGGACGGGTCCGCTTCTTTATTGGTGGTGGTGGTCG
CGCTGGTAAACGGATCACAGAAGATCTCTGGGTCCTTTTCTTTCGGAGAGTCGTTCCCCGGAAACGGCTG
GAACGGGTCGTTTAATTTGAACGGATCGGGTGAGTCTAACTTATTAATGCTACGTTTACCCGGCGGCAAC
GGACAAGGACGGGTCGGCGTGCCGATTTTCGGCGGCAGCGCTGGGGGCTCGTCCTCGCTCTTTACAGATG
TTTCTTCAAACACGTTTTTGGTTATCACAACGTTGGAGACGGAGGAACTTGTGGCGCTGCGAAAGGGGTC
TTCGTTGTTAACCTTGCTCAGCCGGGAAGCGGCCGCACTTCCCCCGGAGCCTCCGCTTCCGCCCTTGTAC
AGCTCGTCCATGCCGAGAGTGATCCCGGCGGCGGTCACGAACTCCAGCAGGACCATGTGATCGCGCTTCT
CGTTGGGGTCTTTGCTCAGCTTGGACTGGGTGCTCAGGTAGTGGTTGTCGGGCAGCAGCACGGGGCCGTC
GCCGATGGGGGTGTTCTGCTGGTAGTGGTCGGCGAGCTGCACGCTGCCGTCCTCGATGTTGTGGCGGATC
TTGAAGTTCACCTTGATGCCGTTCTTCTGCTTGTCGGCCATGATATAGACGTTGTGGCTGTTGTAGTTGT
ACTCCAGCTTGTGCCCCAGGATGTTGCCGTCCTCCTTGAAGTCGATGCCCTTCAGCTCGATGCGGTTCAC
CAGGGTGTCGCCCTCGAACTTCACCTCGGCGCGGGTCTTGTAGTTGCCGTCGTCCTTGAAGAAGATGGTG
CGCTCCTGGACGTAGCCTTCGGGCATGGCGGACTTGAAGAAGTCGTGCTGCTTCATGTGGTCGGGGTAGC
GGCTGAAGCACTGCACGCCGTAGGTCAGGGTGGTCACGAGGGTGGGCCAGGGCACGGGCAGCTTGCCGGT
GGTGCAGATGAACTTCAGGGTCAGCTTGCCGTAGGTGGCATCGCCCTCGCCCTCGCCGGACACGCTGAAC
TTGTGGCCGTTTACGTCGCCGTCCAGCTCGACCAGGATGGGCACCACCCCGGTGAACAGCTCCTCGCCCT
TGCTCACCATGGTGGCGACCGGTGGATCCCGGGCCCGCGGTACCGTCGACTGCAGAATTCGGTTCACTAA
ACGAGCCCGGTTCACTAAACGAGCTCTGCTTATATAGACCTCCCACCGTACACGCCTACCGCCCATTTGC
GTCAATGGGGCGGAGTTGTTACGACATTTTGGAAAGTCCCGTTGATTTTGGTGCCAAAACAAACTCCCAT
TGACGTCAATGGGGTGGAGACTTGGAAATCCCCGTGAGTCAAACCGCTATCCACGCCCATTGATGTACTG
CCAAAACCGCATCACCATGGTAATAGCGATGACTAATACGTAGATGTACTGCCAAGTAGGAAAGTCCCAT
AAGGTCATGTACTGGGCATAATGCCAGGCGGGCCATTTACCGTCATTGACGTCAATAGGGGGCGTACTTG
GCATATGATACACTTGATGTACTGCCAAGTGGGCAGTTTACCGTAAATACTCCACCCATTGACGTCAATG
GAAAGTCCCTATTGGCGTTACTATGGGAACATACGTCATTATTGACGTCAATGGGCGGGGGTCGTTGGGC
GGTCAGCCAGGCGGGCCATTTACCGTAAGTTATGTAACGCGGAACTCCATATATGGGCTATGAACTAATG
ACCCCGTAATTGATTACTATTAATAACTAGCACGCGTTCGAAGCTTGAGCTCGGTCCCCTCGGGGTTGGG
AGGTGGGTCTGAAACGATAATGGTGAATATCCCTGCCTAACTCTATTCACTATAGAAAGTACAGCAAAAA
CTATTCTTAAACCTACCAAGCCTCCTACTATCATTATGAATAATTTTATATACCACAGCCAATTTGTTAT
GTTAAACCAATTCCACAAACTTGCCCATTTATCTAATTCCAATAATTCTTGTTCATTCTTTTCTTGCTGG
TTTTGCGATTCTTCAATTAAGGAGTGTATTAAGCTTGTGTAATTGTTAATTTCTCTGTCCCACTCCATCC
AGGTCGTGTGATTCCAAATCTGTTCCAGAGATTTATTACTCCAACTAGCATTCCAAGGCACAGCAGTGGT
GCAAATGAGTTTTCCAGAGCAACCCCAAATCCCCAGGAGCTGTTGATCCTTTAGGTATCTTTCCACAGCC
AGGATTCTTGCCTGGAGCTGCTTGATGCCCCAGACTGTGAGTTGCAACAGATGCTGTTGCGCCTCAATAG
CCCTCAGCAAATTGTTCTGCTGCTGCACTATACCAGACAATAATTGTCTGGCCTGTACCGTCAGCGTCAT
TGACGCTGCGCCCATAGTGCTTCCTGCTGCTCCCAAGAACCCAAGGAACAAAGCTCCTATTCCCACTGCT
CTTTTTTCTCTCTGCACCACTCTTCTCTTTGCCTTGGTGGGTGCTACTCCTAATGGTTCAATTTTTACTA
CTTTATATTTATATAATTCACTTCTCCAATTGTCCCTCATATCTCCTCCTTATGGTGTTTTACTAAACTT
TTCCATGTTCTAATCCTCATCCTGTCTACTTGCCACACAATCATCACCTGCCATCTGTTTTCCATAATCC
CTAATGATCTTTGCTTTTCTTCTTGGCACTACTTTTATGTCACTATTATCTTGTATTACTACTGCCCCTT
CACCTTTCCAGAGGAGCTTTGCTGGTCCTTTCCAAAGTGGATTTCTGCTGTCCCTGTAATAAACCCGAAA
ATTTTGAATTTTTGTAATTTGTTTTTGTAATTCTTTAGTTTGTATGTCTGTTGCTATTATGTCTACTATT
CTTTCCCCTGCACTGTACCCCCCAATCCCCCCTTTTCTTTTAAAATTGTGGATGAATACTGCCATTTGTA
CTGCTGTCTTAAGATGTTCAGCCTGATCTCTTACCTGTCCTATAATTTTCTTTAATTCTTTATTCATAGA
TTCTACTACTCCTTGACTTTGGGGATTGTAGGGAATTTCCAGGTCTGAAGATCCTGCTGCTTGCTGTGCT
TTTTTCTTACTTTTGTTTTGCTCTTCCTCTATCTTGTCTAAAGCTTCCTTGGTGTCTTTTATCTCTATCC
TTTGATGCACACAATAGAGGGTTGCTACTGTATTATATAATGATCTAAGTTCTTCTGATCCTGTCTGAAG
GGATGGTTGTAGCTGTCCCAGTATTTGTCTACAGCCTTCTGATGTTTCTAACAGGCCAGTATTAACTGCG
AATCGTTCTAGCTCCCTGCTTGCCCATACTATATGTTTTAATTTATATTTTTTCTTTCCCCCTGGCCTTA
ACCGAATTTTTTCCCATCGCGATCTAATTCTCCCCCGCTTAATACTGACGCTCTCGCACCCATCTCTCTC
CTTCTAGCCTCCGCTAGTCAAAATTTTTGGCGTACTCACCAGTCGCCGCCCCTCGCCTCTTGCCGTGCGC
GCTTCAGCAAGCCGAGTCCTGCGTCGAGAGAGCTCCTCTGGTTTCCCTTTCGCTTTCAAGTCCCTGTTCG
GGCGCCACTGCTAGAGATTTTCCACACTGACTAAAAGGGTCTGAGGGATCTCTAGTTACCAGAGTCACAC
AACAGACGGGCACACACTACTTGAAGCACTCAAGGCAAGCTTTATTGAGGCTTAAGCAGTGGGTTCCCTA
GTTAGCCAGAGAGCTCCCAGGCTCAGATCTGGTCTAACCAGAGAGACCCAGTACAGGCAAAAAGCAGCTG
CTTATATGCAGGATCTGAGGGCTCGCCACTCCCCAGTCCCGCCCAGGCCACGCCTCCCATGGTAATAGCG
ATGACTAATACGTAGATGTACTGCCAAGTAGGAAAGTCCCATAAGGTCATGTACTGGGCATAATGCCAGG
CGGGCCATTTACCGTCATTGACGTCAATAGGGGGCGTACTTGGCATATGATACACTTGATGTACTGCCAA
GTGGGCAGTTTACCGTAAATACTCCACCCATTGACGTCAATGGAAAGTCCCTATTGGCGTTACTATGGGA
ACATACGTCATTATTGACGTCAATGGGCGGGGGTCGTTGGGCGGTCAGCCAGGCGGGCCATTTACCGTAA
GTTATGTAACGCGGAACTCCATATATGGGCTATGAACTAATGACCCCGTAATTGATTACTATTAATAACT
AGTCAATAATCAATGTCGACCCAGGTGGCACTTTTCGGGGAAATGTGCGCGGAACCCCTATTTGTTTATT
TTTCTAAATACATTCAAATATGTATCCGCTCATGAGACAATAACCCTGATAAATGCTTCAATAATATTGA
AAAAGGAAGAGTATGAGTATTCAACATTTCCGTGTCGCCCTTATTCCCTTTTTTGCGGCATTTTGCCTTC
CTGTTTTTGCTCACCCAGAAACGCTGGTGAAAGTAAAAGATGCTGAAGATCAGTTGGGTGCACGAGTGGG
TTACATCGAACTGGATCTCAACAGCGGTAAGATCCTTGAGAGTTTTCGCCCCGAAGAACGTTTTCCAATG
ATGAGCACTTTTAAAGTTCTGCTATGTGGCGCGGTATTATCCCGTATTGACGCCGGGCAAGAGCAACTCG
GTCGCCGCATACACTATTCTCAGAATGACTTGGTTGAGTACTCACCAGTCACAGAAAAGCATCTTACGGA
TGGCATGACAGTAAGAGAATTATGCAGTGCTGCCATAACCATGAGTGATAACACTGCGGCCAACTTACTT
CTGACAACGATCGGAGGACCGAAGGAGCTAACCGCTTTTTTGCACAACATGGGGGATCATGTAACTCGCC
TTGATCGTTGGGAACCGGAGCTGAATGAAGCCATACCAAACGACGAGCGTGACACCACGATGCCTGTAGC
AATGGCAACAACGTTGCGCAAACTATTAACTGGCGAACTACTTACTCTAGCTTCCCGGCAACAATTAATA
GACTGGATGGAGGCGGATAAAGTTGCAGGACCACTTCTGCGCTCGGCCCTTCCGGCTGGCTGGTTTATTG
CTGATAAATCTGGAGCCGGTGAGCGTGGGTCTCGCGGTATCATTGCAGCACTGGGGCCAGATGGTAAGCC
CTCCCGTATCGTAGTTATCTACACGACGGGGAGTCAGGCAACTATGGATGAACGAAATAGACAGATCGCT
GAGATAGGTGCCTCACTGATTAAGCATTGGTAACTGTCAGACCAAGTTTACTCATATATACTTTAGATTG
ATTTAAAACTTCATTTTTAATTTAAAAGGATCTAGGTGAAGATCCTTTTTGATAATCTCATGACCAAAAT
CCCTTAACGTGAGTTTTCGTTCCACTGAGCGTCAGACCCCGTAGAAAAGATCAAAGGATCTTCTTGAGAT
CCTTTTTTTCTGCGCGTAATCTGCTGCTTGCAAACAAAAAAACCACCGCTACCAGCGGTGGTTTGTTTGC
CGGATCAAGAGCTACCAACTCTTTTTCCGAAGGTAACTGGCTTCAGCAGAGCGCAGATACCAAATACTGT
TCTTCTAGTGTAGCCGTAGTTAGGCCACCACTTCAAGAACTCTGTAGCACCGCCTACATACCTCGCTCTG
CTAATCCTGTTACCAGTGGCTGCTGCCAGTGGCGATAAGTCGTGTCTTACCGGGTTGGACTCAAGACGAT
AGTTACCGGATAAGGCGCAGCGGTCGGGCTGAACGGGGGGTTCGTGCACACAGCCCAGCTTGGAGCGAAC
GACCTACACCGAACTGAGATACCTACAGCGTGAGCTATGAGAAAGCGCCACGCTTCCCGAAGGGAGAAAG
GCGGACAGGTATCCGGTAAGCGGCAGGGTCGGAACAGGAGAGCGCACGAGGGAGCTTCCAGGGGGAAACG
CCTGGTATCTTTATAGTCCTGTCGGGTTTCGCCACCTCTGACTTGAGCGTCGATTTTTGTGATGCTCGTC
AGGGGGGCGGAGCCTATGGAAAAACGCCAGCAACGCGGCCTTTTTACGGTTCCTGGCCTTTTGCTGGCCT
TTTGCTCACATGTTCTTTCCTGCGTTATCCCCTGATTCTGTGGATAACCGTATTACCGCCTTTGAGTGAG
CTGATACCGCTCGCCGCAGCCGAACGACCGAGCGCAGCGAGTCAGTGAGCGAGGAAGCGGAAGAGCGCCC
AATACGCAAACCGCCTCTCCCCGCGCGTTGGCCGATTCATTAATGCAGCGGATCCAGACATGATAAGATA
CATTGATGAGTTTGGACAAACCACAACTAGAATGCAGTGAAAAAAATGCTTTATTTGTGAAATTTGTGAT
GCTATTGCTTTATTTGTAACCATTATAAGCTGCAATAAACAAGTTAGCTTTTTGCAAAAGCCTAGGCCTC
CAAAAAAGCCTCCTCACTACTTCTGGAATAGCTCAGAGGCCGAGGCGGCCTCGGCCTCTGCATAAATAAA
AAAAATTAGTCAGCCATGGGGCGGAGAATGGGCGGAACTGGGCGGAGTTAGGGGCGGGATGGGCGGAGTT
AGGGGCGGGACTATGGTTGCTGACTAATTGAGATGCGGATCCGCTGGCACGACAGGTTTCCCGACTGGAA
AGCGGGCAGTGAGCGCAACGCAATTAATGTGAGTTAGCTCACTCATTAGGCACCCCAGGCTTTACACTTT
ATGCTTCCGGCTCGTATGTTGTGTGGAATTGTGAGCGGATAACAATTTCACACAGGAAACAGCTATGACC
ATGATTACGCCAAGCTTGGGCTGCAGGTCGAGGGATCTCCATAAGAGAAGAGGGACAGCTATGACTGGGA
GTAGTCAGGAGAGGAGGAAAAATCTGGCTAGTAAAACATGTAAGGAAAATTTTAGGGATGTTAAAGAAAA
AAATAACACAAAACAAAATAT
Features (pLannotate 1.2.2; 29 found; start..end, strand, type, name):
    199..254     -  polyA_signal   β-globin poly(A) signal: rabbit β-globin polyadenylation signal (Gil and Proudfoot, 1987)
    340..475     -  LTR            3' LTR (ΔU3) (fragment): self-inactivating 3' long terminal repeat (LTR) from HIV-1
    477..545     -  CDS            nef (fragment): NEF_HV1Z2 - Experimental evidence at protein level: Swiss-Prot protein existence level 1. Extracellular Nef protein targets CD4(+) T-lymphocytes for apoptosis by interacting with CXCR4 surface receptors. From Human immunodeficiency virus type 1 group M subtype D (isolate Z2/CDC-Z34) (HIV-1).
    571..1077    -  CDS            EPS15 (fragment): EPS15_HUMAN - Also known as AF1P. Experimental evidence at protein level: Swiss-Prot protein existence level 1. Involved in cell growth regulation. May be involved in the regulation of mitogenic signals and control of cell proliferation. Involved in the internalization of ligand-inducible receptors of the receptor tyrosine kinase (RTK) type, in particular EGFR. Plays a role in the assembly of clathrin-coated pits (CCPs). Acts as a clathrin adapter required for post-Golgi trafficking. Seems to be involved in CCPs maturation including invagination or budding. Involved in endocytosis of integrin
   1114..1830    -  CDS            mEGFP: mEGFP is a basic (constitutively fluorescent) green fluorescent protein published in 2002, derived from Aequorea victoria. It has moderate acid sensitivity.
   1844..1881    -  misc_feature   MCS (fragment): multiple cloning site
   1880..1896    -  promoter       tight TRE promoter (fragment): Tet-responsive promoter PTight, consisting of seven tet operator sequences followed by the minimal CMV promoter
   1912..2115    -  promoter       CMV promoter: human cytomegalovirus (CMV) immediate early promoter
   2116..2419    -  enhancer       CMV enhancer: human cytomegalovirus immediate early enhancer
   2487..2503    -  misc_feature   MCS (fragment): multiple cloning site
   2503..2528    -  CDS            Rev (fragment): human immunodeficiency virus 1 (HIV-1) Rev protein; rev; enhances nuclear export of unspliced and incompletely spliced viral mRNAs
   2905..3138    -  misc_feature   RRE: The Rev response element (RRE) of HIV-1 allows for Rev-dependent mRNA export from the nucleus to the cytoplasm.
   3272..3355    -  CDS            vif (fragment): VIF_HV1BR - Experimental evidence at protein level: Swiss-Prot protein existence level 1. Counteracts the innate antiviral activity of host APOBEC3F and APOBEC3G. Forms a complex with host APOBEC3F and APOBEC3G thus preventing the entry of these lethally hypermutating enzymes into progeny virions. Recruits an active E3 ubiquitin ligase complex composed of elongin BC, CUL5, and RBX2 to induce polyubiquitination of APOBEC3G and APOBEC3F. In turn, they are directed to the 26S proteasome for degradation. Vif interaction with APOBEC3G also blocks its cytidine deaminase activity in a proteasome-inde
   3498..3615    -  misc_feature   cPPT/CTS: central polypurine tract and central termination sequence of HIV-1
   3764..4123    -  CDS            HIV-1 gag (fragment): gag protein from human immunodeficiency virus 1; gag
   4107..4232    -  misc_feature   HIV-1 Ψ: packaging signal of human immunodeficiency virus type 1
   4279..4536    -  LTR            5' LTR (truncated): truncated 5' long terminal repeat (LTR) from HIV-1
   4538..4917    -  enhancer       CMV enhancer: human cytomegalovirus immediate early enhancer
   4948..5052    +  promoter       AmpR promoter: bla
   5053..5913    +  CDS            AmpR: β-lactamase; bla; confers resistance to ampicillin, carbenicillin, and related antibiotics
   6084..6672    +  rep_origin     ori: high-copy-number ColE1/pMB1/pBR322/pUC origin of replication
   6855..6909    +  CDS            lacI (fragment): lac repressor; lacI; The lac repressor binds to the lac operator to inhibit transcription in E. coli. This inhibition can be relieved by adding lactose or isopropyl-β-D-thiogalactopyranoside (IPTG).
   6911..7045    -  polyA_signal   SV40 poly(A) signal: SV40 polyadenylation signal
   7065..7200    -  rep_origin     SV40 ori: SV40 origin of replication
   7224..7246    -  promoter       SV40 promoter (fragment): SV40 enhancer and early promoter
   7253..7292    +  CDS            lacI (fragment): lac repressor; lacI; The lac repressor binds to the lac operator to inhibit transcription in E. coli. This inhibition can be relieved by adding lactose or isopropyl-β-D-thiogalactopyranoside (IPTG).
   7305..7326    +  protein_bind   CAP binding site: CAP binding activates transcription in the presence of cAMP. E. coli catabolite activator protein
   7341..7371    +  promoter       lac promoter: promoter for the E. coli lac operon
   7379..7395    +  protein_bind   lac operator: The lac repressor binds to the lac operator to inhibit transcription in E. coli. This inhibition can be relieved by adding lactose or isopropyl-β-D-thiogalactopyranoside (IPTG). lac repressor encoded by lacI
