[The description below was written by a language model from this plasmid's Addgene catalogue record and pLannotate feature annotations shown in this document.]
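Description:
CL20_mEGFP_FOidr_091 is a 7.6 kb mammalian expression plasmid built on the CL20 backbone. The catalogue lists it only as a mammalian expression vector, but the feature table shows the architecture of an HIV-1-derived, self-inactivating lentiviral transfer vector. A CMV enhancer sits next to a truncated 5' LTR and would drive Tat-independent transcription of the vector genome. This is followed by the Ψ packaging signal with a gag fragment, the cPPT/CTS, the Rev response element for Rev-dependent nuclear export, and a ΔU3 3' LTR backed by a rabbit β-globin polyadenylation signal. Short annotated fragments of vif, rev and nef appear to be residual viral sequence rather than functional genes. In bacteria the plasmid is maintained through a high-copy ColE1/pUC-type origin with ampicillin resistance. The recombination-reducing growth strain recorded for it is consistent with the repeated LTR sequences. An SV40 origin and poly(A) signal and some lac regulatory remnants also sit in the backbone.

The internal expression cassette uses the human CMV immediate-early enhancer and promoter to drive monomeric EGFP fused to the N terminus of FOidr_091. This insert is an unmutated intrinsically disordered region taken from the human oncogenic fusion protein KMT2A_EPS15. The depositor's comment points to residues 2125–2291 of the fusion, and the roughly 500 bp insert is annotated as matching the EPS15 portion. No mammalian selection marker is annotated, so expressing cells would be identified by green fluorescence. The construct is intended for expressing the fluorescently tagged IDR in mammalian cells. It was deposited with a study linking protein condensate formation to RNA biology, so visualising the segment's localisation or condensate-forming behaviour is a likely application.
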