Addgene plasmid #244643: CL20_mEGFP_FOidr_091
Purpose: Express mEGFP-tagged intrinsically disordered protein (IDR), FOidr_091, derived from human fusion protein KMT2A_EPS15
Depositing lab: Richard Kriwacki. Depositing organization: St. Jude Children's Research Hospital. Publication: Proteome-wide computational analyses reveal links between protein condensate formation and RNA biology. Maiti S, Tripathi S, Baggett DW, Phillips AH, Park CG, Wang J, Wahiduzzaman, Freyaldenhoven WT, Kinger S, Pioso BJ, Bollinger JC, Somjee R, Lang B, Babu MM, Kriwacki RW. Sci Adv. 2025 Dec 5;11(49):eady1420. doi: 10.1126/sciadv.ady1420. Epub 2025 Dec 3. PubMed 41337585.
Backbone
  Vector backbone: CL20
  Vector type: Mammalian Expression
Growth in bacteria
  Bacterial resistance: Ampicillin, 100 μg/mL
  Growth temperature: 37°C
  Growth strain: NEB Stable
  Copy number: High Copy
Gene/Insert
  Gene/Insert name: FOidr_091
  Species: H. sapiens (human)
  Mutation: Unmutated
  Tag / fusion protein: monomeric EGFP (N terminal on insert)
  Cloning method: Restriction Enzyme; 5′ cloning site Unknown (unknown if destroyed)
Terms and licenses: Academic/Nonprofit Terms; Industry Terms: Not Available to Industry
Depositor comments: KMT2A_EPS15_2125_2291
How to cite: CL20_mEGFP_FOidr_091 was a gift from Richard Kriwacki (Addgene plasmid # 244643 ; http://n2t.net/addgene:244643 ; RRID:Addgene_244643)
